>Addgene plasmid #16267 | pSUPER.retro-{beta}4 SCR | addgene partial sequence | sequence record 22657 | 16267 with pLXSN 5'
CCCTCACTCCTTCTCTAGGCGCCGGAATTAGATCGATCTCTCGAGGTCGACGGTATCGATAAGCTTTTCC
AAAAAGTTGTCGAGACCGTCGACCTCGAGAGATCGATCTAATTCCGGCGCCTAGAGAAGGA
